>Addgene plasmid #60299 | pGL4.23 C3_15 | addgene partial sequence | sequence record 97991 | RVprimer3 5'-CTAGCAAAATAGGCTGTCCC-3'
TTTCTCTGGCCTAACTGGCCGGTACCTGAGCTCCCGTCGACGAATTCTGCAGATATCACAAGTTTGTACA
AAAAAGCAGGCTCCGCGGCCGCCCCCTTCACCACATCCCTTACCCTTACTGGATAAGATGGACATATATT
TTTTTTCTATGCCATTATGCTCCCTTTTACTTAAAAAAAATTCTGCTCATGATCCAATATGCTCCATATG
AGTGGAAAATTCCAACTCATTAGATTCTTTTTATAAAATGTGTTTAGAAGAAAGTCTGCCTAATTCACTG
ACGTCAGAGGAAGTCAGGCAGCCGTTGACAGCTCAAAAAGAAGTGATTGCTCTCCAGGAGCTTAAGATGA
ATGTAAACCCCAACCTTAGCTACACTTATGGGGTTTTACCACCAGAACACACGTTCTAAATTACCCTTTA
CAACTTCTTGCCATGTGGTAACATTTCGGAAACCTCTGAGGAGTCCCACTGACACAGACTTGTCTCCGAC
TGAGTCATTAAAAGTGGCATATGTCCCAACTTCTCTACTGACGACATCCAGGAAAGCATTAGTGATTTTT
CCATTTTAAGCCATGAAGGATGTGCCTTTGCATTCTGAGGCTATTTCTGAGCCATCTAATCGCCAGTGGG
TTTGGTGCAATAGGTAGGCACTTAGTGAAATCACATTATAAAGTGAGTTACTCAAATATTTAATCAGCTG
TGCATACAGTCCAGCCACATGGTTCCTTCTGTATAGAGTT
