>Addgene plasmid #60299 | pGL4.23 C3_15 | addgene partial sequence | sequence record 98063 | ColEterm 5'-agctgataccgctcgccgcagccgaacg-3'
AGTTGCATGATAAAGAAGACAGTCATAAGTGCGGCGACGATAGTCATGCCCCGCGCCCACCGGAAGGAGC
TGACTGGGTTGAAGGCTCTCAAGGGCATCGGTCGACGGATCCTTATCGATTTTACCACATTTGTAGAGGT
TTTACTTGCTTTAAAAAACCTCCCACACCTCCCCCTGAACCTGAAACATAAAATGAATGCAATTGTTGTT
GTTAACTTGTTTATTGCAGCTTATAATGGTTACAAATAAAGCAATAGCATCACAAATTTCACAAATAAAG
CATTTTTTTCACTGCATTCTAGTTGTGGTTTGTCCAAACTCATCAATGTATCTTATCATGTCTGCTCGAA
GCGGCCGGCCGCCCCGACTCTAGAATTATTACACGGCGATCTTGCCGCCCTTCTTGGCCTTAATGAGAAT
CTCGCGGATCTTGCGGGCGTCCAACTTGCCGGTCAGTCCTTTAGGCACCTCGTCCACGAACACAACACCA
CCGCGCAGCTTCTTGGCGGTTGTAACCTGGCTGGCCACATAGTCCACGATCTCCTTCTCGGTCATGGTTT
TACCGTGTTCCAGCACGACGACTGCGGCGGGCAGCTCGCCGGCATCGTCGTC
