[The description below was written by a language model from this plasmid's Addgene catalogue record.]
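Description:
pGL4.23 C3_15 is a mammalian luciferase reporter plasmid built on pGL4.23-GW, a Gateway-adapted version of the pGL4.23 minimal-promoter reporter backbone (4283 bp without insert). It is propagated in E. coli under ampicillin selection. The record gives the copy number as unknown and includes no feature table, so the origin of replication and other backbone elements are not stated.

The insert is a human genomic fragment annotated as the FAM148A enhancer, associated with the gene now called C2CD4A (also known as NLF1). According to the depositor's coordinates, it derives from chromosome 15 and spans roughly 0.9 kb in the hg18 assembly. The fragment was amplified from genomic DNA and introduced by Gateway recombination. It accompanies a minimal promoter and the luc2 firefly luciferase coding sequence. The catalogue lists luciferase as a "C-terminal tag", but the insert is a non-coding regulatory element, so luc2 acts as a transcriptional reporter and not as a fusion partner.

A minimal promoter generally supports only low basal transcription by itself. Luciferase output above that of the empty vector therefore reflects the enhancer activity of the cloned fragment in the transfected cells. The record describes the fragment as an enhancer active in human pancreatic islets, and the construct comes from a study of islet enhancer clusters enriched for type 2 diabetes risk-associated variants. Its expected use is in transient transfection assays that test whether the candidate region has enhancer function. The specific cell lines used are not given.
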