Addgene plasmid #60299: pGL4.23 C3_15
Purpose: This plasmid contains a human pancreatic islet active enhancer, a minimal promoter and a luc2 gene.
Depositing lab: Jorge Ferrer. Depositing organization: Imperial College London. Publication: Pancreatic islet enhancer clusters enriched in type 2 diabetes risk-associated variants. Pasquali L, Gaulton KJ, Rodriguez-Segui SA, Mularoni L, Miguel-Escalada I, Akerman I, Tena JJ, Moran I, Gomez-Marin C, van de Bunt M, Ponsa-Cobas J, Castro N, Nammo T, Cebola I, Garcia-Hurtado J, Maestro MA, Pattou F, Piemonti L, Berney T, Gloyn AL, Ravassard P, Gomez-Skarmeta JL, Muller F, McCarthy MI, Ferrer J. Nat Genet. 2014 Feb;46(2):136-43. doi: 10.1038/ng.2870. Epub 2014 Jan 12. PubMed 24413736.
Backbone
  Vector backbone: pGL4.23-GW
  Backbone manufacturer: Ferrer Lab
  Backbone size w/o insert (bp): 4283
  Vector type: Mammalian Expression, Luciferase
Growth in bacteria
  Bacterial resistance: Ampicillin, 100 μg/mL
  Growth temperature: 37°C
  Growth strain: DH5alpha
  Copy number: Unknown
Gene/Insert
  Gene/Insert name: FAM148A enhancer (alt name: FAM148A)
  Species: H. sapiens (human)
  Entrez Gene: C2CD4A (a.k.a. FAM148A, NLF1)
  Tag / fusion protein: Luciferase (C terminal on backbone)
  Cloning method: Gateway Cloning
  Sequencing primers: 5′ RVprimer3 (Promega): CTAGCAAAATAGGCTGTCCC
Terms and licenses: Academic/Nonprofit Terms; Industry Terms: Not Available to Industry
Depositor comments: chromosome : chr15; start: 60178437 end: 60179347 (genomic position corresponds to the version of the human genome hg18) Fw primer used for cloning: CACCACATCCCTTACCCTTACTGGA Rv primer used for cloning: GGCAATGCGGGCTCTTTTT
How to cite: pGL4.23 C3_15 was a gift from Jorge Ferrer (Addgene plasmid # 60299 ; http://n2t.net/addgene:60299 ; RRID:Addgene_60299)
